>Addgene plasmid #211093 | pNLF1-C_UNG:1-313 | addgene full sequence | sequence record 425971 | Addgene NGS Result
TCAATATTGGCCATTAGCCATATTATTCATTGGTTATATAGCATAAATCAATATTGGCTATTGGCCATTG
CATACGTTGTATCTATATCATAATATGTACATTTATATTGGCTCATGTCCAATATGACCGCCATGTTGGC
ATTGATTATTGACTAGTTATTAATAGTAATCAATTACGGGGTCATTAGTTCATAGCCCATATATGGAGTT
CCGCGTTACATAACTTACGGTAAATGGCCCGCCTGGCTGACCGCCCAACGACCCCCGCCCATTGACGTCA
ATAATGACGTATGTTCCCATAGTAACGCCAATAGGGACTTTCCATTGACGTCAATGGGTGGAGTATTTAC
GGTAAACTGCCCACTTGGCAGTACATCAAGTGTATCATATGCCAAGTCCGCCCCCTATTGACGTCAATGA
CGGTAAATGGCCCGCCTGGCATTATGCCCAGTACATGACCTTACGGGACTTTCCTACTTGGCAGTACATC
TACGTATTAGTCATCGCTATTACCATGGTGATGCGGTTTTGGCAGTACACCAATGGGCGTGGATAGCGGT
TTGACTCACGGGGATTTCCAAGTCTCCACCCCATTGACGTCAATGGGAGTTTGTTTTGGCACCAAAATCA
ACGGGACTTTCCAAAATGTCGTAATAACCCCGCCCCGTTGACGCAAATGGGCGGTAGGCGTGTACGGTGG
GAGGTCTATATAAGCAGAGCTGGTTTAGTGAACCGTCAGATCACTAGAAGCTTTATTGCGGTAGTTTATC
ACAGTTAAATTGCTAACGCAGTCAGTGCTTCTGACACAACAGTCTCGAACTTAAGCTGCAGAAGTTGGTC
GTGAGGCACTGGGCAGGTAAGTATCAAGGTTACAAGACAGGTTTAAGGAGACCAATAGAAACTGGGCTTG
TCGAGACAGAGAAGACTCTTGCGTTTCTGATAGGCACCTATTGGTCTTACTGACATCCACTTTGCCTTTC
TCTCCACAGGTGTCCACTCCCAGTTCAATTACAGCTCTTAAGGCTAGAGTATTAATACGACTCACTATAG
GGCTAGCAAAGCGATCGCTTCCGAATTCGCCACCATGATCGGCCAGAAGACGCTCTACTCCTTTTTCTCC
CCCAGCCCCGCCAGGAAGCGACACGCCCCCAGCCCCGAGCCGGCCGTCCAGGGGACCGGCGTGGCTGGGG
TGCCTGAGGAAAGCGGAGATGCGGCGGCCATCCCAGCCAAGAAGGCCCCGGCTGGGCAGGAGGAGCCTGG
GACGCCGCCCTCCTCGCCGCTGAGTGCCGAGCAGTTGGACCGGATCCAGAGGAACAAGGCCGCGGCCCTG
CTCAGACTCGCGGCCCGCAACGTGCCCGTGGGCTTTGGAGAGAGCTGGAAGAAGCACCTCAGCGGGGAGT
TCGGGAAACCGTATTTTATCAAGCTAATGGGATTTGTTGCAGAAGAAAGAAAGCATTACACTGTTTATCC
ACCCCCACACCAAGTCTTCACCTGGACCCAGATGTGTGACATAAAAGATGTGAAGGTTGTCATCCTGGGA
CAGGATCCATATCATGGACCTAATCAAGCTCACGGGCTCTGCTTTAGTGTTCAAAGGCCTGTTCCGCCTC
CGCCCAGTTTGGAGAACATTTATAAAGAGTTGTCTACAGACATAGAGGATTTTGTTCATCCTGGCCATGG
AGATTTATCTGGGTGGGCCAAGCAAGGTGTTCTCCTTCTCAACGCTGTCCTCACGGTTCGTGCCCATCAA
GCCAACTCTCATAAGGAGCGAGGCTGGGAGCAGTTCACTGATGCAGTTGTGTCCTGGCTAAATCAGAACT
CGAATGGCCTTGTTTTCTTGCTCTGGGGCTCTTATGCTCAGAAGAAGGGCAGTGCCATTGATAGGAAGCG
GCACCATGTACTACAGACGGCTCATCCCTCCCCTTTGTCAGTGTATAGAGGGTTCTTTGGATGTAGACAC
TTTTCAAAGACCAATGAGCTGCTGCAGAAGTCTGGCAAGAAGCCCATTGACTGGAAGGAGCTGTCTAGAT
TTGGGCCCAATTCCTGCAGGCGAGCTCTCGGCTCGAGCGGCGTCTTCACACTCGAAGATTTCGTTGGGGA
CTGGCGACAGACAGCCGGCTACAACCTGGACCAAGTCCTTGAACAGGGAGGTGTGTCCAGTTTGTTTCAG
AATCTCGGGGTGTCCGTAACTCCGATCCAAAGGATTGTCCTGAGCGGTGAAAATGGGCTGAAGATCGACA
TCCATGTCATCATCCCGTATGAAGGTCTGAGCGGCGACCAAATGGGCCAGATCGAAAAAATTTTTAAGGT
GGTGTACCCTGTGGATGATCATCACTTTAAGGTGATCCTGCACTATGGCACACTGGTAATCGACGGGGTT
ACGCCGAACATGATCGACTATTTCGGACGGCCGTATGAAGGCATCGCCGTGTTCGACGGCAAAAAGATCA
CTGTAACAGGGACCCTGTGGAACGGCAACAAAATTATCGACGAGCGCCTGATCAACCCCGACGGCTCCCT
GCTGTTCCGAGTAACCATCAACGGAGTGACCGGCTGGCGGCTGTGCGAACGCATTCTGGCGTAAGGCCGC
GACTCTAGGGCATGCAAGCTGATCCGGCTGCTAACAAAGCCCGAAAGGAAGCTGAGTTGGCTGCTGCCAC
CGCTGAGCAATAACTAGCATAACCCCTTGGGGCGGCCGCTTCGAGCAGACATGATAAGATACATTGATGA
GTTTGGACAAACCACAACTAGAATGCAGTGAAAAAAATGCTTTATTTGTGAAATTTGTGATGCTATTGCT
TTATTTGTAACCATTATAAGCTGCAATAAACAAGTTAACAACAACAATTGCATTCATTTTATGTTTCAGG
TTCAGGGGGAGATGTGGGAGGTTTTTTTAAGCAAGTAAAACCTCTACAAATGTGGTAAAATCGAATTTTA
ACAAAATATTAACGCTTACAATTTCCTGATGCGGTATTTTCTCCTTACGCATCTGTGCGGTATTTCACAC
CGCATACGCGGATCTGCGCAGCACCATGGCCTGAAATAACCTCTGAAAGAGGAACTTGGTTAGGTACCTT
CTGAGGCGGAAAGAACCAGCTGTGGAATGTGTGTCAGTTAGGGTGTGGAAAGTCCCCAGGCTCCCCAGCA
GGCAGAAGTATGCAAAGCATGCATCTCAATTAGTCAGCAACCAGGTGTGGAAAGTCCCCAGGCTCCCCAG
CAGGCAGAAGTATGCAAAGCATGCATCTCAATTAGTCAGCAACCATAGTCCCGCCCCTAACTCCGCCCAT
CCCGCCCCTAACTCCGCCCAGTTCCGCCCATTCTCCGCCCCATGGCTGACTAATTTTTTTTATTTATGCA
GAGGCCGAGGCCGCCTCGGCCTCTGAGCTATTCCAGAAGTAGTGAGGAGGCTTTTTTGGAGGCCTAGGCT
TTTGCAAAAAGCTCGATTCTTCTGACACTAGCGCCACCATGAAGAAGCCCGAACTCACCGCTACCAGCGT
TGAAAAATTTCTCATCGAGAAGTTCGACAGTGTGAGCGACCTGATGCAGTTGTCGGAGGGCGAAGAGAGC
CGAGCCTTCAGCTTCGATGTCGGCGGACGCGGCTATGTACTGCGGGTGAATAGCTGCGCTGATGGCTTCT
ACAAAGACCGCTACGTGTACCGCCACTTCGCCAGCGCTGCACTACCCATCCCCGAAGTGTTGGACATCGG
CGAGTTCAGCGAGAGCCTGACATACTGCATCAGTAGACGCGCCCAAGGCGTTACTCTCCAAGACCTCCCC
GAAACAGAGCTGCCTGCTGTGTTACAGCCTGTCGCCGAAGCTATGGATGCTATTGCCGCCGCCGACCTCA
GTCAAACCAGCGGCTTCGGCCCATTCGGGCCCCAAGGCATCGGCCAGTACACAACCTGGCGGGATTTCAT
TTGCGCCATTGCTGATCCCCATGTCTACCACTGGCAGACCGTGATGGACGACACCGTGTCCGCCAGCGTA
GCTCAAGCCCTGGACGAACTGATGCTGTGGGCCGAAGACTGTCCCGAGGTGCGCCACCTCGTCCATGCCG
ACTTCGGCAGCAACAACGTCCTGACCGACAACGGCCGCATCACCGCCGTAATCGACTGGTCCGAAGCTAT
GTTCGGGGACAGTCAGTACGAGGTGGCCAACATCTTCTTCTGGCGGCCCTGGCTGGCTTGCATGGAGCAG
CAGACTCGCTACTTCGAGCGCCGGCATCCCGAGCTGGCCGGCAGCCCTCGTCTGCGAGCCTACATGCTGC
GCATCGGCCTGGATCAGCTCTACCAGAGCCTCGTGGACGGCAACTTCGACGATGCTGCCTGGGCTCAAGG
CCGCTGCGATGCCATCGTCCGCAGCGGGGCCGGCACCGTCGGTCGCACACAAATCGCTCGCCGGAGCGCA
GCCGTATGGACCGACGGCTGCGTCGAGGTGCTGGCCGACAGCGGCAACCGCCGGCCCAGTACACGACCGC
GCGCTAAGGAGGTAGGTCGAGTTTAGACTCTAGCCATCACGATGGCCGCAATAAAATATCTTTATTTTCA
TTACATCTGTGTGTTGGTTTTTTGTGTGAATCGATAGCGATAAGGATCCTCTTTGCGCTTGCGTTTTCCC
TTGTCCAGATAGCCCAGTAGCTGACATTCATCCGGGGTCAGCACCGTTTCTGCGGACTGGCTTTCTACGT
AATGGTTTCTTAGACGTCAGGTGGCACTTTTCGGGGAAATGTGCGCGGAACCCCTATTTGTTTATTTTTC
TAAATACATTCAAATATGTATCCGCTCATGAGACAATAACCCTGATAAATGCTTCAATAATATTGAAAAA
GGAAGAGTATGAGTATTCAACATTTCCGTGTCGCCCTTATTCCCTTTTTTGCGGCATTTTGCCTTCCTGT
TTTTGCTCACCCAGAAACGCTGGTGAAAGTAAAAGATGCTGAAGATCAGTTGGGTGCACGAGTGGGTTAC
ATCGAACTGGATCTCAACAGCGGTAAGATCCTTGAGAGTTTTCGCCCCGAAGAACGTTTTCCAATGATGA
GCACTTTCAAAGTTCTGCTATGTGGCGCGGTATTATCCCGTATTGACGCCGGGCAAGAGCAACTCGGTCG
CCGCATACACTATTCTCAGAATGACTTGGTTGAGTACTCACCAGTCACAGAAAAGCATCTTACGGATGGC
ATGACAGTAAGAGAATTATGCAGTGCTGCCATAACCATGAGTGATAACACTGCGGCCAACTTACTTCTGA
CAACTATCGGAGGACCGAAGGAGCTAACCGCTTTTTTGCACAACATGGGGGATCATGTAACTCGCCTTGA
TCGTTGGGAACCGGAGCTGAATGAAGCCATACCAAACGACGAGCGTGACACCACGATGCCTGTAGCAATG
GCAACAACGTTGCGCAAACTATTAACTGGCGAACTACTTACTCTAGCTTCCCGGCAACAATTAATAGACT
GGATGGAGGCGGATAAAGTTGCAGGACCACTTCTGCGCTCGGCCCTTCCGGCTGGCTGGTTTATTGCTGA
TAAATCTGGAGCCGGTGAGCGTGGGTCTCGCGGTATCATTGCAGCACTGGGGCCAGATGGTAAGCCCTCC
CGTATCGTAGTTATCTACACGACGGGGAGTCAGGCAACTATGGATGAACGAAATAGACAGATCGCTGAGA
TAGGTGCCTCACTGATTAAGCATTGGTAATTCGAAATGACCGACCAAGCGACGCCCAACCGGTATCAGCT
CACTCAAAGGCGGTAATACGGTTATCCACAGAATCAGGGGATAACGCAGGAAAGAACATGTGAGCAAAAG
GCCAGCAAAAGGCCAGGAACCGTAAAAAGGCCGCGTTGCTGGCGTTTTTCCATAGGCTCCGCCCCCCTGA
CGAGCATCACAAAAATCGACGCTCAAGTCAGAGGTGGCGAAACCCGACAGGACTATAAAGATACCAGGCG
TTTCCCCCTGGAAGCTCCCTCGTGCGCTCTCCTGTTCCGACCCTGCCGCTTACCGGATACCTGTCCGCCT
TTCTCCCTTCGGGAAGCGTGGCGCTTTCTCATAGCTCACGCTGTAGGTATCTCAGTTCGGTGTAGGTCGT
TCGCTCCAAGCTGGGCTGTGTGCACGAACCCCCCGTTCAGCCCGACCGCTGCGCCTTATCCGGTAACTAT
CGTCTTGAGTCCAACCCGGTAAGACACGACTTATCGCCACTGGCAGCAGCCACTGGTAACAGGATTAGCA
GAGCGAGGTATGTAGGCGGTGCTACAGAGTTCTTGAAGTGGTGGCCTAACTACGGCTACACTAGAAGGAC
AGTATTTGGTATCTGCGCTCTGCTGAAGCCAGTTACCTTCGGAAAAAGAGTTGGTAGCTCTTGATCCGGC
AAACAAACCACCGCTGGTAGCGGTGGTTTTTTTGTTTGCAAGCAGCAGATTACGCGCAGAAAAAAAGGAT
TTCAAGAAGATCCTTTGATCTTTTCTACGGGGTCTGACGCTCAGTGGAACGAAAACTCACGTTAAGGGAT
TTTGGTCATGAGATTATCAAAAAGGATCTTCACCTAGATCCTTTTATAGTCCGGAAATACAGGAACGCAC
GCTGGATGGCCCTTCGCTGGGATGGTGAAACCATGAAAAATGGCAGCTTCAGTGGATTAAGTGGGGGTAA
TGTGGCCTGTACCCTCTGGTTGCATAGGTATTCATACGGTTAAAATTTATCAGGCGCGATTGCGGCAGTT
TTTCGGGTGGTTTGTTGCCATTTTTACCTGTCTGCTGCCGTGATCGCGCTGAACGCGTTTTAGCGGTGCG
TACAATTAAGGGATTATGGTAAATCCACTTACTGTCTGCCCTCGTAGCCATCGAGATAAACCGCAGTACT
CCGGCCACGATGCGTCCGGCGTAGAGGATCGAGATCT
Features (pLannotate 1.2.2; 20 found; start..end, strand, type, name):
    140..517     +  enhancer       CMV enhancer: human cytomegalovirus immediate early enhancer
    519..718     +  promoter       CMV promoter: human cytomegalovirus (CMV) immediate early promoter
    857..989     +  intron         chimeric intron: chimera between introns from human β-globin and immunoglobulin heavy chain genes
   1033..1051    +  promoter       T7 promoter: promoter for bacteriophage T7 RNA polymerase
   1085..2023    +  CDS            UNG: UNG_HUMAN - Also known as DGU, UNG1 Experimental evidence at protein level: Swiss-Prot protein existence level 1. Excises uracil residues from the DNA which can arise as a result of misincorporation of dUMP residues by DNA polymerase or due to deamination of cytosine. From Homo sapiens (Human).
   2072..2584    +  CDS            Nluc: NanoLuc® luciferase human codon-optimized
   2617..2666    +  CDS            SET1 (fragment): solubility-enhancement tag derived from T7 phage gene 10B
   2674..2693    +  terminator     T7 terminator (fragment): transcription terminator for bacteriophage T7 RNA polymerase
   2715..2836    -  polyA_signal   SV40 poly(A) signal: SV40 polyadenylation signal
   2859..2927    -  CDS            large T antigen (fragment): large T antigen from SV40 (simian virus 40)
   2932..2964    +  rep_origin     M13 ori (fragment): M13 bacteriophage origin of replication; arrow indicates direction of (+) strand synthesis
   2965..3016    -  misc_feature   bom (fragment): basis of mobility region from pBR322
   3081..3438    +  promoter       SV40 promoter: SV40 enhancer and early promoter
   3469..4491    +  CDS            hph: KHYB_ECOLX - Experimental evidence at protein level: Swiss-Prot protein existence level 1. The aminoglycoside phosphotransferases achieve inactivation of their antibiotic substrates by phosphorylation. Only phosphorylates hygromycin and closely related compounds such as demethyl analogs and destomycin. From Escherichia coli.
   4530..4578    +  polyA_signal   poly(A) signal: synthetic polyadenylation signal
   4599..4691    -  CDS            tnpA (fragment): TN5P_ECOLX - Also known as tnp. Experimental evidence at protein level: Swiss-Prot protein existence level 1. Mediates transposition of transposon Tn5 by a 'cut and paste' mechanism. First, the monomeric transposase binds the 19 bp inverted DNA repeats flanking the transposon. Then, dimerization of the DNA- bound transposase creates a synaptic DNA complex. After nicking of the first DNA strand, excision of the transposon proceeds through a series of intermediates. The transposase then mediates the insertion of the transposon at a new site by strand transfer. The activity of the wild- type tran
   4734..4838    +  promoter       AmpR promoter: bla
   4839..5699    +  CDS            AmpR: β-lactamase; bla; confers resistance to ampicillin, carbenicillin, and related antibiotics
   5857..6445    -  rep_origin     ori: high-copy-number ColE1/pMB1/pBR322/pUC origin of replication
   6561..6844    +  misc_feature   cer region: ColE1-derived recombination site that helps to maintain plasmids as monomers
