[The description below was written by a language model from this plasmid's Addgene catalogue record and pLannotate feature annotations shown in this document.]
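Description:
pNLF1-C_UNG:1-313 is a mammalian expression plasmid built on the Promega pNLF1-C backbone, designed to produce full-length, wild-type human uracil-DNA glycosylase (UNG, residues M1 to L313) fused at its C terminus to NanoLuc luciferase. The sequenced record is about 6.9 kb. In bacteria it is maintained at high copy through a ColE1/pUC-type origin and selected with ampicillin via the β-lactamase gene. A ColE1-derived cer site is also annotated, which helps resolve plasmid multimers into monomers. For mammalian cells, an SV40 enhancer/early promoter drives the hygromycin phosphotransferase gene (hph) followed by a synthetic poly(A) signal, allowing hygromycin selection of stable transfectants.

The expression cassette consists of the CMV immediate-early enhancer and promoter, a chimeric β-globin/immunoglobulin intron that promotes efficient processing and expression of the transcript, and a T7 promoter just upstream of the coding region that could support in vitro transcription. The 939 bp UNG open reading frame, derived from a Mammalian Gene Collection clone and inserted by ligation-independent cloning between retained EcoRI and XbaI sites, is joined through a short linker to the human codon-optimized NanoLuc sequence, and the transcript ends at an SV40 poly(A) signal. Several small annotated fragments (SET1, T7 terminator, large T antigen, M13 ori, bom, tnpA) are short partial matches, probably backbone remnants or incidental hits rather than functional parts. UNG removes uracil from DNA arising from dUMP misincorporation or cytosine deamination. The small, bright NanoLuc tag makes such fusions suitable for luminescence-based readouts such as bioluminescence resonance energy transfer assays of target engagement or protein interactions in cells, although the record states only mammalian expression as the purpose.
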