Addgene plasmid #211093: pNLF1-C_UNG:1-313
Purpose: Mammalian expression of full-length human UNG. C-terminal NanoLuc luciferase tag.
Depositing lab: Cheryl Arrowsmith. Publication: A Target Class Ligandability Evaluation of WD40 Repeat-Containing Proteins. Ackloo S, Li F, Szewczyk M, Seitova A, Loppnau P, Zeng H, Xu J, Ahmad S, Arnautova YA, Baghaie AJ, Beldar S, Bolotokova A, Centrella PA, Chau I, Clark MA, Cuozzo JW, Dehghani-Tafti S, Disch JS, Dong A, Dumas A, Feng JA, Ghiabi P, Gibson E, Gilmer J, Goldman B, Green SR, Guie MA, Guilinger JP, Harms N, Herasymenko O, Houliston S, Hutchinson A, Kearnes S, Keefe AD, Kimani SW, Kramer T, Kutera M, Kwak HA, Lento C, Li Y, Liu J, Loup J, Machado RAC, Mulhern CJ, Perveen S, Righetto GL, Riley P, Shrestha S, Sigel EA, Silva M, Sintchak MD, Slakman BL, Taylor RD, Thompson J, Torng W, Underkoffler C, von Rechenberg M, Walsh RT, Watson I, Wilson DJ, Wolf E, Yadav M, Yazdi AK, Zhang J, Zhang Y, Santhakumar V, Edwards AM, Barsyte-Lovejoy D, Schapira M, Brown PJ, Halabelian L, Arrowsmith CH. J Med Chem. 2025 Jan 23;68(2):1092-1112. doi: 10.1021/acs.jmedchem.4c02010. Epub 2024 Nov 4. PubMed 39495097.
Backbone
  Vector backbone: pNLF1-C
  Backbone manufacturer: Promega
  Vector type: Mammalian Expression
  Selectable markers: Hygromycin
Growth in bacteria
  Bacterial resistance: Ampicillin, 100 μg/mL
  Growth temperature: 37°C
  Growth strain: DH5alpha
  Copy number: High Copy
Gene/Insert
  Gene/Insert name: UNG:M1-L313
  Species: H. sapiens (human)
  Insert size (bp): 939
  Mutation: wild type
  Entrez Gene: UNG (a.k.a. DGU, HIGM4, HIGM5, UDG, UNG1, UNG15, UNG2)
  Promoter: CMV
  Tag / fusion protein: NanoLuc luciferase (C terminal on insert)
  Cloning method: Ligation Independent Cloning
  Sequencing primers: 5′ ttacagctcttaaggctagag; 3′ agccggctgtctgtcgccag
Resource information
  A portion of this plasmid was derived from a plasmid made by: Mammalian Gene Collection (BC015205)
Terms and licenses: Academic/Nonprofit Terms; Industry Terms: Not Available to Industry
Depositor comments: 5' Cloning Site: EcoR1 (not destroyed), 3' Cloning Site: Xba1 (not destroyed). C terminal tag: srfgpnscrralgssgvftledfvgdwrqtagynldqvleqggvsslfqnlgvsvtpiqrivlsgenglkidihviipyeglsgdqmgqiekifkvvypvddhhfkvilhygtlvidgvtpnmidyfgrpyegiavfdgkkitvtgtlwngnkiiderlinpdgsllfrvtingvtgwrlcerila.
How to cite: pNLF1-C_UNG:1-313 was a gift from Cheryl Arrowsmith (Addgene plasmid # 211093 ; http://n2t.net/addgene:211093 ; RRID:Addgene_211093)
