>Addgene plasmid #211093 | pNLF1-C_UNG:1-313 | depositor partial sequence | sequence record 411666 | Insert sequence
ATGATCGGCCAGAAGACGCTCTACTCCTTTTTCTCCCCCAGCCCCGCCAGGAAGCGACACGCCCCCAGCC
CCGAGCCGGCCGTCCAGGGGACCGGCGTGGCTGGGGTGCCTGAGGAAAGCGGAGATGCGGCGGCCATCCC
AGCCAAGAAGGCCCCGGCTGGGCAGGAGGAGCCTGGGACGCCGCCCTCCTCGCCGCTGAGTGCCGAGCAG
TTGGACCGGATCCAGAGGAACAAGGCCGCGGCCCTGCTCAGACTCGCGGCCCGCAACGTGCCCGTGGGCT
TTGGAGAGAGCTGGAAGAAGCACCTCAGCGGGGAGTTCGGGAAACCGTATTTTATCAAGCTAATGGGATT
TGTTGCAGAAGAAAGAAAGCATTACACTGTTTATCCACCCCCACACCAAGTCTTCACCTGGACCCAGATG
TGTGACATAAAAGATGTGAAGGTTGTCATCCTGGGACAGGATCCATATCATGGACCTAATCAAGCTCACG
GGCTCTGCTTTAGTGTTCAAAGGCCTGTTCCGCCTCCGCCCAGTTTGGAGAACATTTATAAAGAGTTGTC
TACAGACATAGAGGATTTTGTTCATCCTGGCCATGGAGATTTATCTGGGTGGGCCAAGCAAGGTGTTCTC
CTTCTCAACGCTGTCCTCACGGTTCGTGCCCATCAAGCCAACTCTCATAAGGAGCGAGGCTGGGAGCAGT
TCACTGATGCAGTTGTGTCCTGGCTAAATCAGAACTCGAATGGCCTTGTTTTCTTGCTCTGGGGCTCTTA
TGCTCAGAAGAAGGGCAGTGCCATTGATAGGAAGCGGCACCATGTACTACAGACGGCTCATCCCTCCCCT
TTGTCAGTGTATAGAGGGTTCTTTGGATGTAGACACTTTTCAAAGACCAATGAGCTGCTGCAGAAGTCTG
GCAAGAAGCCCATTGACTGGAAGGAGCTG
